Addgene plasmid #8506: UbcH10 AU1
Depositing lab: Joan Ruderman. Depositing organization: Harvard Medical School. Publication: Dominant-negative cyclin-selective ubiquitin carrier protein E2-C/UbcH10 blocks cells in metaphase. Townsley FM, Aristarkhov A, Beck S, Hershko A, Ruderman JV. Proc Natl Acad Sci U S A 1997 Mar 18;94(6):2362-7. 10.1073/pnas.94.6.2362 PubMed 9122200.
Backbone
  Vector backbone: pJS55
  Backbone size w/o insert (bp): 4100
  Vector type: Mammalian Expression
Growth in bacteria
  Bacterial resistance: Ampicillin, 100 μg/mL
  Growth temperature: 37°C
  Growth strain: DH5alpha
  Copy number: High Copy
Gene/Insert
  Gene/Insert name: UbcH10 (alt names: ubiquitin-conjugating enzyme H10; E2-C)
  Species: H. sapiens (human)
  Insert size (bp): 561
  Entrez Gene: UBE2C (a.k.a. UBCH10, dJ447F3.2)
  Tag / fusion protein: AU1 (DTYRYI) (C terminal on insert)
  Cloning method: Restriction Enzyme; 5′ cloning site EcoR1 (not destroyed); 3′ cloning site HindIII (not destroyed)
  Sequencing primers: 5′ T7
Terms and licenses: Academic/Nonprofit Terms; Industry Terms: Not Available to Industry
Depositor comments: See author's map. Expression of tagged UbcH10 protein in mammalian cells from early SV40 promoter. Antibodies to AU1 epitope available from BABCO. (Ruderman pJHEAUC+2)
How to cite: UbcH10 AU1 was a gift from Joan Ruderman (Addgene plasmid # 8506 ; http://n2t.net/addgene:8506 ; RRID:Addgene_8506)
