[The description below was written by a language model from this plasmid's Addgene catalogue record.]
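Description:
UbcH10 AU1 is a mammalian expression plasmid built on the pJS55 backbone (about 4.1 kb without insert) that carries the human UBE2C gene. This gene encodes the ubiquitin-conjugating enzyme known as UbcH10 or E2-C. The insert, about 561 bp, was cloned between EcoRI and HindIII sites, and both sites remain intact. The plasmid is maintained in E. coli as a high-copy vector under ampicillin selection. The record gives no further detail on the bacterial origin of replication and names no mammalian selection marker. No annotated feature table is available, and the depositor's map is the reference for the exact layout. A T7 primer is listed for sequencing from the 5′ side, which suggests a T7 promoter or primer site upstream of the insert.

According to the depositor's comments, the SV40 early promoter drives expression in mammalian cells. The protein carries a C-terminal AU1 epitope, a short six-residue tag recognised by commercially available antibodies. This allows the exogenous protein to be told apart from endogenous UbcH10 by immunoblotting, immunofluorescence or immunoprecipitation.

UbcH10 is the cyclin-selective E2 that acts in the ubiquitin-dependent destruction of mitotic cyclins. The associated publication reports that a dominant-negative form of this enzyme arrests cells in metaphase. The record lists no mutation for this insert, which suggests it is the wild-type sequence, although this is not stated outright. The construct is suited to transient expression of tagged UbcH10 in cultured mammalian cells for studies of mitotic progression and cyclin degradation, for example as a counterpart to mutant versions.
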