>Addgene plasmid #8506 | UbcH10 AU1 | addgene partial sequence | sequence record 17082 | T7 5'-TAATACGACTCACTATAGGG-3'
ACCGCGACCCAGCCGCCACTAGCGTCGCCGCCGCCCGTAAAGGAGCTGAGCCGAGCGGGGGCGCCGCCCG
GGGTCCGGTGGGCAAAAGGCTACAGCAGGAGCTGATGACCCTCATGATGTCTGGCGATAAAGGGATTTCT
GCCTTCCCCGAATCAGACAACCTTTTCAAATGGGTAGGGACCATCCATGGAGCAGCTGGAACAGTATATG
AAGACCTGAGGTATAAGCTCTCGCTAGAGTTCCCCAGTGGCTACCCTTACAATGCGCCCACAGTGAAGTT
CCTCACGCCCTGCTATCACCCCAACGTGGACACCCAGGGTAACATATGCCTGGACATCCTGAAGGAAAAG
TGGTCTGCCCTGTATGATGTCAGGACCATTCTGCTCTCCATCCAGAGCCTTCTAGGAGAACCCAACATTG
ATAGTCCCTTGAACACACATGCTGCCGAGCTCTGGAAAAACCCCACAGCTTTTAAGAAGTACCTGCAAGA
AACCTACTCAAAGCAGGTCACCAGCCAGGAGCCCGACACCTACAGGTACATTTGATAAGCTTGGTACCAG
ATCTTATTAAAGCAGAACTTGTTTATTGCAGCTTATAATGGTTACAAATAAAGCAATAGCATCACAAATT
TCACAAATAAAGCATTTTTTTCACTGCATTCTAGTTGTGGTTTGTTCAAACTCATCAATGTATCTTATCA
TGTCTGGTCGACTCTAGACTCTTCCGCTTCCTCGCTCACTGACT
